Addgene plasmid #223865: pD(Gib)_5'gamma
Purpose: 4G-cloning donor for 5'-Gibson overhang, gamma-sequence
Depositing lab: Stephan Gruber. Depositing organization: Universite de Lausanne (UNIL). Publication: 4G cloning: rapid gene assembly for expression of multisubunit protein complexes in diverse hosts. Taschner M, Dickinson JB, Roisne-Hamelin F, Gruber S. Life Sci Alliance. 2024 Dec 2;8(1):e202402899. doi: 10.26508/lsa.202402899. Print 2025 Jan. PubMed 39622624.
Backbone
  Vector backbone: pD
  Vector type: Golden-Gate Donor
Growth in bacteria
  Bacterial resistance: Chloramphenicol, 25 μg/mL
  Growth temperature: 37°C
  Growth strain: Pir1 ; strain contains pir-116 mutation for plasmid maintenance at high copy
  Copy number: High Copy
Gene/Insert
  Gene/Insert name: 5'gamma sequence and spacer
  Species: Synthetic
  Cloning method: Gibson Cloning
Terms and licenses: Academic/Nonprofit Terms; Industry Terms: Not Available to Industry
Depositor comments: Please visit https://doi.org/10.1101/2024.06.17.599261 for bioRxiv preprint.
How to cite: pD(Gib)_5'gamma was a gift from Stephan Gruber (Addgene plasmid # 223865 ; http://n2t.net/addgene:223865 ; RRID:Addgene_223865)
