[The description below was written by a language model from this plasmid's Addgene catalogue record and pLannotate feature annotations shown in this document.]
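Description:
pD(Gib)_5'gamma is a small (about 2.2 kb) Golden Gate donor plasmid from the 4G-cloning toolkit, a system designed for rapid assembly of genes to express multisubunit protein complexes in a range of hosts. It is built on the pD backbone and carries a synthetic insert described as the 5' gamma sequence plus a spacer. Its stated role is to donate a defined 5' Gibson overhang (the "gamma" homology sequence) to an assembled unit, presumably so that units built by Golden Gate cloning can subsequently be joined to one another or to a recipient vector by Gibson assembly. The record does not give the identity of the Type IIS enzyme sites used to release the part, nor the composition of the gamma sequence itself.

The plasmid replicates from the R6K gamma origin, which depends on the pi initiator protein supplied in trans. It is therefore maintained only in pir-expressing E. coli, here a strain with the pir-116 mutation that gives high copy number. This conditional replication is a common way to keep donor plasmids from persisting when assembly products are transformed into ordinary cloning strains. Selection is by chloramphenicol, through a cat gene driven by its native promoter. A single loxP site is also annotated, which would in principle allow Cre-mediated fusion with another loxP-bearing plasmid, though the record does not say whether it is used in this system. The remaining automated annotations are short fragments matching a T7 gene 10B-derived solubility tag, Tn5 transposase and yeast YPK9. These are most likely backbone remnants or similarity hits within the synthetic spacer and overhang region rather than functional coding sequences, and no expression cassette is present.
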