Features (pLannotate 1.2.2; 7 found; start..end, strand, type, name):
     31..80      +  CDS            SET1 (fragment): solubility-enhancement tag derived from T7 phage gene 10B
    174..276     +  promoter       cat promoter: promoter of the E. coli cat gene encoding chloramphenicol acetyltransferase
    277..933     +  CDS            cat: CAT_ECOLX - Experimental evidence at protein level: Swiss-Prot protein existence level 1. This enzyme is an effector of chloramphenicol resistance in bacteria. From Escherichia coli. This protein is used as a marker in many commonly used cloning vectors, such as pACYC184.
   1209..1322    -  CDS            tnpA (fragment): TN5P_ECOLX - Also known as tnp. Experimental evidence at protein level: Swiss-Prot protein existence level 1. Mediates transposition of transposon Tn5 by a 'cut and paste' mechanism. First, the monomeric transposase binds the 19 bp inverted DNA repeats flanking the transposon. Then, dimerization of the DNA- bound transposase creates a synaptic DNA complex. After nicking of the first DNA strand, excision of the transposon proceeds through a series of intermediates. The transposase then mediates the insertion of the transposon at a new site by strand transfer. The activity of the wild- type tran
   1331..1687    -  rep_origin     R6K γ ori: γ replication origin from E. coli plasmid R6K; requires the R6K initiator protein pi for replication
   1740..1773    +  protein_bind   loxP: Cre-mediated recombination occurs in the 8-bp core sequence (GCATACAT). Cre recombinase
   1839..2162    +  CDS            YPK9 (fragment): YPK9_YEAST - Experimental evidence at protein level: Swiss-Prot protein existence level 1. Vacuolar transporter which plays a role in sequestration of divalent heavy metal ions. From Saccharomyces cerevisiae (strain ATCC 204508 / S288c) (Baker's yeast).
>Addgene plasmid #223865 | pD(Gib)_5'gamma | addgene full sequence | sequence record 445923 | Addgene NGS Result
GAGACCCACTGCTTGAGCCTAGAAGATCCGGCTGCTAACAAAGCCCGAAAGGAAGCTGAGTTGGCTGCTG
TCACCGCTGAGCAATAACTATCATAACCCCTAGGTGCCATTTCATTACCTCTTTCTCCGCACCCGACATA
GATCTGGGCCAACTTTTGGCGAAAATGAGACGTTGATCGGCACGTAAGAGGGTCCAACTTTCACCATAAT
GAAATAAGATCACTACCGGGCGTATTTTTTGAGTTATCGAGATTTTCAGGAGCTAAGGAAGCTAAAATGG
AGAAAAAAATCACTGGATATACCACCGTTGATATATCCCAATGGCATCGTAAAGAACATTTTGAGGCATT
TCAGTCAGTTGCTCAATGTACCTATAACCAGACCGTTCAGCTGGATATTACGGCCTTTTTAAAGACCGTA
AAGAAAAATAAGCACAAGTTTTATCCGGCCTTTATTCACATTCTTGCCCGCCTGATGAATGCTCATCCGG
AATTCCGTATGGCAATGAAAGACGGTGAGCTGGTGATATGGGATAGTGTTCACCCTTGTTACACCGTTTT
CCATGAGCAAACTGAAACGTTTTCATCGCTCTGGAGTGAATACCACGACGATTTCCGGCAGTTTCTACAC
ATATATTCGCAAGATGTGGCGTGTTACGGTGAAAACCTGGCCTATTTCCCTAAAGGGTTTATTGAGAATA
TGTTTTTCGTCTCAGCCAATCCCTGGGTGAGTTTCACCAGTTTTGATTTAAACGTGGCCAATATGGACAA
CTTCTTCGCCCCCGTTTTCACCATGGGCAAATATTATACGCAAGGCGACAAGGTGCTGATGCCGCTGGCG
ATTCAGGTTCATCATGCCGTTTGTGATGGCTTCCATGTCGGCAGAATGCTTAATGAATTACAACAGTACT
GCGATGAGTGGCAGGGTGGGGCGTAATTTTTTTAAGGCAGTTATTGGTGCCCTTAAACGCCTGGTTGCTA
CGCCTGAATAAGTGATAATAAGCGGATGAATGGCAGAAATTCGAAAGCAAATTCGACCCGGTCGTCGGTT
CAGGGCAGGGTCGTTAAATAGCCGCTTATGTCTATTGCTGGTTTACCGGTTTATTGACTACCGGAAGCAG
TGTGACCGTGTGCTTCTCAAATGCCTGAGGCCAGTTTGCTCAGGCTCTCCCCGTGGAGGTAATAATTGAC
GATATGATCATTTATTCTGCCTCCCAGCTGACATTCATCCGGGGTCAGCACCGTTTCTGCGGACTGGCTT
TCTACGTGTTCCGCTTCCTTTAGCAGCCCTTGCGCCCTGAGTGCTTGCGGCAGCGTGAAGCTAATTCCCA
TGTCAGCCGTTAAGTGTTCCTGTGTCACTCAAAATTGCTTTGAGAGGCTCTAAGGGCTTCTCAGTGCGTT
ACATCCCTGGCTTGTTGTCCACAACCGTTAAACCTTAAAAGCTTTAAAAGCCTTATATATTCTTTTTTTT
CTTATAAAACTTAAAACCTTAGAGGCTATTTAAGTTGCTGATTTATATTAATTTTATTGTTCAAACATGA
GAGCTTAGTACGTGAAACATGAGAGCTTAGTACGTTAGCCATGAGAGCTTAGTACGTTAGCCATGAGGGT
TTAGTTCGTTAAACATGAGAGCTTAGTACGTTAAACATGAGAGCTTAGTACGTGAAACATGAGAGCTTAG
TACGTACTATCAACAGGTTGAACTGCTGATCAACAGATCCTCTACGCGGCCGCGGTACCATAACTTCGTA
TAGCATACATTATACGAAGTTATCTGCCAGGCACATGGGTTTTACTAGTATCGATTCGCGACCTACTCCG
GAATATTAGGTCTCAAAAAGGGATAAGTTTTGGACAACGATAAGCTCATCAGAACTAGTTCCGGGCGATA
TATATGAAGTATCTGACCCAAATATAACAATATTGCCTTGTGACTCTATTCTTCTGTCCAGTGATTGTAT
AGTCAATGAATCCATGCTAACTGGTGAATCTGTGCCCGTTTCGAAATTTCCAGCTACGGAAGAAACAATG
TACCAATTATGTGACGACTTCCAGAGCACCCAAATATCGAGTTTTGTTTCCAAATCCTTCTTGTATAATG
GTACAAATATAATTAGAGCAAGAATTGCCCCCGGGCAAACCGCCGCTTTGGCGATGGTTGTAAGCGAG
